Addgene plasmid #220807: pT7-NSP5XSA11
Purpose: Recoded gene segment 11 mutant X strain SA11 used for genome packaging studies
Depositing lab: Alex Borodavka. Depositing organization: University of Cambridge.
Backbone
  Vector backbone: pT7
  Vector type: Other
Growth in bacteria
  Bacterial resistance: Ampicillin, 100 μg/mL
  Growth temperature: 37°C
  Growth strain: DH5alpha
  Copy number: High Copy
Gene/Insert
  Gene/Insert name: Rotavirus SA11 NSP5 X
  Species: Rotavirus SA11
  Cloning method: Restriction Enzyme; 5′ cloning site Unknown (unknown if destroyed)
Terms and licenses: Academic/Nonprofit Terms; Industry Terms: Not Available to Industry
How to cite: pT7-NSP5XSA11 was a gift from Alex Borodavka (Addgene plasmid # 220807 ; http://n2t.net/addgene:220807 ; RRID:Addgene_220807)
