[The description below was written by a language model from this plasmid's Addgene catalogue record and pLannotate feature annotations shown in this document.]
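Description:
pT7-NSP5XSA11 is a small (about 3.7 kb) bacterial plasmid built on the pT7 backbone that carries a cDNA copy of gene segment 11 of simian rotavirus strain SA11, the segment encoding the non-structural protein NSP5. It is propagated in E. coli as a high-copy plasmid through a ColE1/pUC-type origin and is selected with ampicillin via the β-lactamase gene and its own promoter. The annotation also picks up short fragments of rop, bom, the tetracycline resistance gene, lacI and a pUC-type multiple cloning site, along with an SP6 promoter. The fragments appear to be non-functional remnants of earlier vectors, and none of these elements belongs to the viral transcription unit.

The payload is arranged as a run-off-free transcription unit. A bacteriophage T7 promoter sits immediately upstream of the segment 11 sequence, which contains the NSP5 open reading frame. A hepatitis delta virus ribozyme and then a T7 terminator lie downstream. T7 RNA polymerase initiates close to the viral 5′ end, and self-cleavage by the ribozyme trims the transcript to generate a defined 3′ end. The resulting RNA therefore mimics an authentic rotavirus plus-strand transcript, an arrangement typical of plasmid-based rotavirus reverse genetics and in vitro transcription.

According to the record, this is the recoded "mutant X" version of segment 11, intended for studies of rotavirus genome packaging. NSP5 works with NSP2 to form viroplasms, the cytoplasmic factories where viral RNA replication and assembly occur. The record does not state which nucleotides were changed or whether the encoded protein sequence is preserved. The cloning sites are also not recorded.
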