Features (pLannotate 1.2.2; 14 found; start..end, strand, type, name):
     37..72      +  CDS            rop (fragment): Rop protein, which maintains plasmids at low copy number; rop
    174..222     +  misc_feature   bom (fragment): basis of mobility region from pBR322
    223..498     -  CDS            TcR (fragment): tetracycline efflux protein; tet; confers resistance to tetracycline
    726..744     +  promoter       SP6 promoter: promoter for bacteriophage SP6 RNA polymerase
    749..783     -  misc_feature   MCS (fragment): pUC18/19 multiple cloning site
    812..859     -  terminator     T7 terminator: transcription terminator for bacteriophage T7 RNA polymerase
    867..916     -  CDS            SET1 (fragment): solubility-enhancement tag derived from T7 phage gene 10B
    929..1020    -  ncRNA          HDV ribozyme: Accession: RF00094 - Hepatitis delta virus ribozyme
   1072..1665    -  CDS            NSP5_ROTSH: Experimental evidence at protein level: Swiss-Prot protein existence level 1. Plays an essential role in the viral genome replication. Participates, together with NSP2, in the formation of viral factories (viroplasms) which are large inclusions in the host cytoplasm where replication intermediates are assembled and viral RNA replication takes place. Orchestrates the recruitment of viroplasmic proteins such as capsid proteins to these factories. From Rotavirus A (isolate RVA/Monkey/South Africa/SA11-H96/1958/G3P5B[2]) (RV-A) (Simian Agent 11 (isolate SI/South Africa/H96/58)).
   1685..1703    -  promoter       T7 promoter: promoter for bacteriophage T7 RNA polymerase
   1722..1775    -  CDS            lacI (fragment): lac repressor; lacI; The lac repressor binds to the lac operator to inhibit transcription in E. coli. This inhibition can be relieved by adding lactose or isopropyl-β-D-thiogalactopyranoside (IPTG).
   1958..2546    -  rep_origin     ori: high-copy-number ColE1/pMB1/pBR322/pUC origin of replication
   2717..3577    -  CDS            AmpR: β-lactamase; bla; confers resistance to ampicillin, carbenicillin, and related antibiotics
   3578..3682    -  promoter       AmpR promoter: bla
>Addgene plasmid #220807 | pT7-NSP5XSA11 | addgene full sequence | sequence record 444022 | Addgene NGS Result
ACCTATAAAAATAGGCGTATCACGAGGCCCTTTCGTCTCGCGCGTTTCGGTGATGACGGTGAAAACCTCT
GACACATGCAGCTCCCGGAGACGGTCACAGCTTGTCTGTAAGCGGATGCCGGGAGCAGACAAGCCCGTCA
GGGCGCGTCAGCGGGTGTTGGCGGGTGTCGGGGCTGGCTTAACTATGCGGCATCAGAGCAGATTGTACTG
AGAGTGCACCATTCGACGCTCTCCCTTATGCGACTCCTGCATTAAGAAGCAGCCCAGTAGTAGGTTGAGG
CCGTTGAGCACCGCCGCCGCAAGGAATGGTGCAAGGAGATGGCGCCCAACAGTCCCCCGGCCACGGGGCC
TGCCACCATACCCACGCCGAAACAAGCGCTCATGAGCCCGAAGTGGCGAGCCCGATCTTCCCCATCGGTG
ATGTCGGCGATATAGGCGCCAGCAACCGCACCTGTGGCGCCGGTGATGCCGGCCACGATGCGTCCGGCGT
AGAGGATCTGGCTAGCGATGACCCTGCTGATTGGTTCGCTGACCATTTCCGGGTGCGGGACGGCGTTACC
AGAAACTCAGAAGGTTCGTCCAACCAAACCGACTCTGACGGCAGTTTACGAGAGAGATGATAGGGTCTGC
TTCAGTAAGCCAGATGCTACACAATTAGGCTTGTACATATTGTCGTTAGAACGCGGCTACAATTAATACA
TAACCTTATGTATCATACACATACGATTTAGGTGACACTATAGAATACAAGCTTGCATGCCTGCAGGTCG
ACTCTAGAGGATCTCGATCCGGATATAGTTCCTCCTTTCAGCAAAAAACCCCTCAAGACCCGTTTAGAGG
CCCCAAGGGGTTATGCTAGTTATTGCTCAGCGGTGGCAGCAGCCAACTCAGCTTCCTTTCGGGCTTTGTT
AGCAGCCGGATCCTTTTTTTTGAGCTCTCCCTTAGCCATCCGAGTGGACGACGTCCTCCTTCGGATGCCC
AGGTCGGACCGCGAGGAGGTGGAGATGCCATGCCGACCCGGTCACAAAACGGGAGTGGGGAGCTCCCTAG
TGTGTTCCCAGGTCAGACTTACAAATCTTCAATCAATTGCATTGCGACTTGTTTCATTCTCATTCTTAAT
GCGAAGTATTTCTTCTTATATTTACAGTTCTTACATTTACCATCATCACTATCTGAATCATCCAGTACAT
AATCATCTGAATCAGACTCTGCTTCAATTCTTGGGTAGTGCTTCCTACTTTTATGGTTTTGTTTTGATTT
CTCCTTTTTAGTATCCGTAGATATTGATATTGATGAGTCCAAATTAGCTTTTACTTTTAAGCCTTTATTT
AAGGCGATTTTTTATTACATTTAATCGAAATTTTTTTAAGGTTAATATTTTGCGGTTTTTTTAATCATGG
TTTATTTTTCTGCATTTTTTTTAACTTAATTCAATAATTTTAAATTACGTTATTAATGTAAACTTTTAGC
ATTGTTTAATTATTGGGTTTATTAGGGGTTTTTTTTGTGCGTTTAAGTTTTGAGGTTTTGGTTATTTTTT
GTATTATAAAGTTCTATTTTAACAATATAATTTTAAGAAAACAAATTTGTTGTAGTTTATATTTCATTCT
TATATATATTTTAAACATTTACATTAAGACTCGTCACGTCAATACTGAGAGACATCACTGTAGCGCTTTA
AAAGCCTATAGTGAGTCGTATTAACCGGGATCGATATCCCCCTGCATTAATGAATCGGCCAATGCGCGGG
GAGAGGCGGTTTGCGTATTGGGCGCTCTTCCGCTTCCTCGCTCACTGACTCGCTGCGCTCGGTCGTTCGG
CTGCGGCGAGCGGTATCAGCTCACTCAAAGGCGGTAATACGGTTATCCACAGAATCAGGGGATAACGCAG
GAAAGAACATGTGAGCAAAAGGCCAGCAAAAGGCCAGGAACCGTAAAAAGGCCGCGTTGCTGGCGTTTTT
CCATAGGCTCCGCCCCCCTGACGAGCATCACAAAAATCGACGCTCAAGTCAGAGGTGGCGAAACCCGACA
GGACTATAAAGATACCAGGCGTTTCCCCCTGGAAGCTCCCTCGTGCGCTCTCCTGTTCCGACCCTGCCGC
TTACCGGATACCTGTCCGCCTTTCTCCCTTCGGGAAGCGTGGCGCTTTCTCATAGCTCACGCTGTAGGTA
TCTCAGTTCGGTGTAGGTCGTTCGCTCCAAGCTGGGCTGTGTGCACGAACCCCCCGTTCAGCCCGACCGC
TGCGCCTTATCCGGTAACTATCGTCTTGAGTCCAACCCGGTAAGACACGACTTATCGCCACTGGCAGCAG
CCACTGGTAACAGGATTAGCAGAGCGAGGTATGTAGGCGGTGCTACAGAGTTCTTGAAGTGGTGGCCTAA
CTACGGCTACACTAGAAGAACAGTATTTGGTATCTGCGCTCTGCTGAAGCCAGTTACCTTCGGAAAAAGA
GTTGGTAGCTCTTGATCCGGCAAACAAACCACCGCTGGTAGCGGTGGTTTTTTTGTTTGCAAGCAGCAGA
TTACGCGCAGAAAAAAAGGATCTCAAGAAGATCCTTTGATCTTTTCTACGGGGTCTGACGCTCAGTGGAA
CGAAAACTCACGTTAAGGGATTTTGGTCATGAGATTATCAAAAAGGATCTTCACCTAGATCCTTTTAAAT
TAAAAATGAAGTTTTAAATCAATCTAAAGTATATATGAGTAAACTTGGTCTGACAGTTACCAATGCTTAA
TCAGTGAGGCACCTATCTCAGCGATCTGTCTATTTCGTTCATCCATAGTTGCCTGACTCCCCGTCGTGTA
GATAACTACGATACGGGAGGGCTTACCATCTGGCCCCAGTGCTGCAATGATACCGCGAGACCCACGCTCA
CCGGCTCCAGATTTATCAGCAATAAACCAGCCAGCCGGAAGGGCCGAGCGCAGAAGTGGTCCTGCAACTT
TATCCGCCTCCATCCAGTCTATTAATTGTTGCCGGGAAGCTAGAGTAAGTAGTTCGCCAGTTAATAGTTT
GCGCAACGTTGTTGCCATTGCTACAGGCATCGTGGTGTCACGCTCGTCGTTTGGTATGGCTTCATTCAGC
TCCGGTTCCCAACGATCAAGGCGAGTTACATGATCCCCCATGTTGTGCAAAAAAGCGGTTAGCTCCTTCG
GTCCTCCGATCGTTGTCAGAAGTAAGTTGGCCGCAGTGTTATCACTCATGGTTATGGCAGCACTGCATAA
TTCTCTTACTGTCATGCCATCCGTAAGATGCTTTTCTGTGACTGGTGAGTACTCAACCAAGTCATTCTGA
GAATAGTGTATGCGGCGACCGAGTTGCTCTTGCCCGGCGTCAATACGGGATAATACCGCGCCACATAGCA
GAACTTTAAAAGTGCTCATCATTGGAAAACGTTCTTCGGGGCGAAAACTCTCAAGGATCTTACCGCTGTT
GAGATCCAGTTCGATGTAACCCACTCGTGCACCCAACTGATCTTCAGCATCTTTTACTTTCACCAGCGTT
TCTGGGTGAGCAAAAACAGGAAGGCAAAATGCCGCAAAAAAGGGAATAAGGGCGACACGGAAATGTTGAA
TACTCATACTCTTCCTTTTTCAATATTATTGAAGCATTTATCAGGGTTATTGTCTCATGAGCGGATACAT
ATTTGAATGTATTTAGAAAAATAAACAAATAGGGGTTCCGCGCACATTTCCCCGAAAAGTGCCACCTGAC
GTCTAAGAAACCATTATTATCATGACATTA
