>Addgene plasmid #220807 | pT7-NSP5XSA11 | depositor partial sequence | sequence record 432239 | Partial
GGCTTTTAAAGCGCTACAGTGATGTCTCTCAGTATTGACGTGACGAGTCTTAATGTAAATGTTTAAAATA
TATATAAGAATGAAATATAAACTACAACAAATTTGTTTTCTTAAAATTATATTGTTAAAATAGAACTTTA
TAATACAAAAAATAACCAAAACCTCAAAACTTAAACGCACAAAAAAAACCCCTAATAAACCCAATAATTA
AACAATGCTAAAAGTTTACATTAATAACGTAATTTAAAATTATTGAATTAAGTTAAAAAAAATGCAGAAA
AATAAACCATGATTAAAAAAACCGCAAAATATTAACCTTAAAAAAATTTCGATTAAATGTAATAAAAAAT
CGCCTTAAATAAAGGCTTAAAAGTAAAAGCTAATTTGGACTCATCAATATCAATATCTACGGATACTAAA
AAGGAGAAATCAAAACAAAACCATAAAAGTAGGAAGCACTACCCAAGAATTGAAGCAGAGTCTGATTCAG
ATGATTATGTACTGGATGATTCAGATAGTGATGATGGTAAATGTAAGAACTGTAAATATAAGAAGAAATA
CTTCGCATTAAGAATGAGAATGAAACAAGTCGCAATGCAATTGATTGAAGATTTGTAAGTCTGACCTGGG
AACACACTAGGGAGCTCCCCACTCCCGTTTTGTGA
